Addgene plasmid #82811: pDONR223_ARAF_p.V145L
Purpose: Gateway Donor vector containing ARAF, part of the Target Accelerator Plasmid Collection.
Depositing lab: Jesse Boehm & Matthew Meyerson & David Root. Depositing organization: Broad Institute. Publication: High-throughput Phenotyping of Lung Cancer Somatic Mutations. Berger AH, Brooks AN, Wu X, Shrestha Y, Chouinard C, Piccioni F, Bagul M, Kamburov A, Imielinski M, Hogstrom L, Zhu C, Yang X, Pantel S, Sakai R, Watson J, Kaplan N, Campbell JD, Singh S, Root DE, Narayan R, Natoli T, Lahr DL, Tirosh I, Tamayo P, Getz G, Wong B, Doench J, Subramanian A, Golub TR, Meyerson M, Boehm JS. Cancer Cell. 2016 Aug 8;30(2):214-28. doi: 10.1016/j.ccell.2016.06.022. Epub 2016 Jul 28. PubMed 27478040.
Backbone
  Vector backbone: pDONR223
  Backbone manufacturer: Invitrogen
  Vector type: Gateway Entry vector
Growth in bacteria
  Bacterial resistance: Spectinomycin, 50 μg/mL
  Growth temperature: 37°C
  Growth strain: DH5alpha
  Copy number: High Copy
Gene/Insert
  Gene/Insert name: ARAF (alt name: NM_001654)
  Species: H. sapiens (human)
  Mutation: V145L
  Entrez Gene: ARAF (a.k.a. A-RAF, ARAF1, PKS2, RAFA1)
  Promoter: None
  Cloning method: Gateway Cloning
  Sequencing primers: 5′ M13pUC-fwd; 3′ M13-Rev
Terms and licenses: Academic/Nonprofit Terms; Industry Terms: Not Available to Industry
Depositor comments: CLOSED (stop codon immediately follows insert)
How to cite: pDONR223_ARAF_p.V145L was a gift from Jesse Boehm & Matthew Meyerson & David Root (Addgene plasmid # 82811 ; http://n2t.net/addgene:82811 ; RRID:Addgene_82811)
