[The description below was written by a language model from this plasmid's Addgene catalogue record and pLannotate feature annotations shown in this document.]
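Description:
pDONR223_ARAF_p.V145L is a Gateway entry clone built on the Invitrogen pDONR223 backbone and carrying the human ARAF open reading frame (reference transcript NM_001654) with a V145L missense substitution. It is a small bacterial plasmid of about 4.6 kb. It replicates in E. coli from a high-copy ColE1/pUC-type origin and is selected with spectinomycin through the aadA aminoglycoside adenylyltransferase gene (SmR). Upstream of SmR are an integron Pc promoter fragment and a short remnant of a gentamicin resistance gene. The rrnB T1 and T2 terminators lie upstream of the cloning site and help insulate the insert from read-through transcription. The small lacI and lacZα fragments annotated nearby are backbone remnants.

The ARAF coding sequence, roughly 1.8 kb, is flanked on both sides by attL-type Gateway recombination sites. The annotation software labels both as attL3, but they function as the pair of attL sites that allows directional transfer of the ORF into attR-containing destination vectors by an LR Clonase reaction. The record lists no promoter for the insert, so the plasmid is a shuttle or storage clone rather than an expression construct. A T7 promoter sits outside the downstream att site, on the opposite strand from the ORF. The clone is in "closed" format, meaning a stop codon immediately follows the insert. It therefore expresses native or N-terminally tagged protein after transfer and cannot be used for C-terminal fusions.

The construct belongs to the Target Accelerator Plasmid Collection, a set of mutant alleles assembled for high-throughput functional phenotyping of somatic mutations found in lung cancer. It is typically recombined into mammalian expression vectors to compare the variant with wild-type ARAF.
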