Features (pLannotate 1.2.2; 12 found; start..end, strand, type, name):
    121..213     +  CDS            lacI (fragment): lac repressor; lacI; The lac repressor binds to the lac operator to inhibit transcription in E. coli. This inhibition can be relieved by adding lactose or isopropyl-β-D-thiogalactopyranoside (IPTG).
    268..295     -  terminator     rrnB T2 terminator: transcription terminator T2 from the E. coli rrnB gene
    427..470     +  terminator     rrnB T1 terminator: Escherichia coli rrnB; transcription terminator T1 from the E. coli rrnB gene
    517..553     -  CDS            lacZα (fragment): LacZα fragment of β-galactosidase; lacZ fragment
    570..665     +  protein_bind   attL3: mutant version of attL; recombination site for the Gateway® LR reaction LR Clonase™
    671..2488    +  CDS            ARAF: ARAF_HUMAN - Also known as ARAF1, PKS, PKS2. Experimental evidence at protein level: Swiss-Prot protein existence level 1. [Isoform 2]: Serves as a positive regulator of myogenic differentiation by inducing cell cycle arrest, the expression of myogenin and other muscle-specific proteins, and myotube formation. From Homo sapiens (Human).
   2496..2591    -  protein_bind   attL3: mutant version of attL; recombination site for the Gateway® LR reaction LR Clonase™
   2610..2628    -  promoter       T7 promoter: promoter for bacteriophage T7 RNA polymerase
   2818..2841    +  promoter       Pc promoter (fragment): intI1 (promoter lies within the coding sequence); class 1 integron promoter
   3017..3073    +  CDS            GmR (fragment): gentamycin acetyltransferase; aacC1; confers resistance to gentamycin
   3080..3871    +  CDS            SmR: aminoglycoside adenylyltransferase (Murphy, 1985); aadA; confers resistance to spectinomycin and streptomycin
   3964..4552    +  rep_origin     ori: high-copy-number ColE1/pMB1/pBR322/pUC origin of replication
>Addgene plasmid #82811 | pDONR223_ARAF_p.V145L | addgene full sequence | sequence record 161980 | Addgene NGS result
CTTTCCTGCGTTATCCCCTGATTCTGTGGATAACCGTATTACCGCCTTTGAGTGAGCTGATACCGCTCGC
CGCAGCCGAACGACCGAGCGCAGCGAGTCAGTGAGCGAGGAAGCGGAAGAGCGCCCAATACGCAAACCGC
CTCTCCCCGCGCGTTGGCCGATTCATTAATGCAGCTGGCACGACAGGTTTCCCGACTGGAAAGCGGGCAG
TGAGCGCAACGCAATTAATACGCGTACCGCTAGCCAGGAAGAGTTTGTAGAAACGCAAAAAGGCCATCCG
TCAGGATGGCCTTCTGCTTAGTTTGATGCCTGGCAGTTTATGGCGGGCGTCCTGCCCGCCACCCTCCGGG
CCGTTGCTTCACAACGTTCAAATCCGCTCCCGGCGGATTTGTCCTACTCAGGAGAGCGTTCACCGACAAA
CAACAGATAAAACGAAAGGCCCAGTCTTCCGACTGAGCCTTTCGTTTTATTTGATGCCTGGCAGTTCCCT
ACTCTCGCGTTAACGCTAGCATGGATGTTTTCCCAGTCACGACGTTGTAAAACGACGGCCAGTCTTAAGC
TCGGGCCCCAAATAATGATTTTATTTTGACTGATAGTGACCTGTTCGTTGCAACAAATTGATGAGCAATG
CTTTTTTATAATGCCAACTTTGTACAAAAAAGTTGGCACCATGGAGCCACCACGGGGCCCCCCTGCCAAT
GGGGCCGAGCCATCCCGGGCAGTGGGCACCGTCAAAGTATACCTGCCCAACAAGCAACGCACGGTGGTGA
CTGTCCGGGATGGCATGAGTGTCTACGACTCTCTAGACAAGGCCCTGAAGGTGCGGGGTCTAAATCAGGA
CTGCTGTGTGGTCTACCGACTCATCAAGGGACGAAAGACGGTCACTGCCTGGGACACAGCCATTGCTCCC
CTGGATGGCGAGGAGCTCATTGTCGAGGTCCTTGAAGATGTCCCGCTGACCATGCACAATTTTGTACGGA
AGACCTTCTTCAGCCTGGCGTTCTGTGACTTCTGCCTTAAGTTTCTGTTCCATGGCTTCCGTTGCCAAAC
CTGTGGCTACAAGTTCCACCAGCATTGTTCCTCCAAGGTCCCCACAGTCTGTCTTGACATGAGTACCAAC
CGCCAACAGTTCTACCACAGTGTCCAGGATTTGTCCGGAGGCTCCAGACAGCATGAGGCTCCCTCGAACC
GCCCCCTGAATGAGTTGCTAACCCCCCAGGGTCCCAGCCCCCGCACCCAGCACTGTGACCCGGAGCACTT
CCCCTTCCCTGCCCCAGCCAATGCCCCCCTACAGCGCATCCGCTCCACGTCCACTCCCAACGTCCATATG
GTCAGCACCACGGCCCCCATGGACTCCAACCTCATCCAGCTCACTGGCCAGAGTTTCAGCACTGATGCTG
CCGGTAGTAGAGGAGGTAGTGATGGAACCCCCCGGGGGAGCCCCAGCCCAGCCAGCGTGTCCTCGGGGAG
GAAGTCCCCACATTCCAAGTCACCAGCAGAGCAGCGCGAGCGGAAGTCCTTGGCCGATGACAAGAAGAAA
GTGAAGAACCTGGGGTACCGGGACTCAGGCTATTACTGGGAGGTACCACCCAGTGAGGTGCAGCTGCTGA
AGAGGATCGGGACGGGCTCGTTTGGCACCGTGTTTCGAGGGCGGTGGCATGGCGATGTGGCCGTGAAGGT
GCTCAAGGTGTCCCAGCCCACAGCTGAGCAGGCCCAGGCTTTCAAGAATGAGATGCAGGTGCTCAGGAAG
ACGCGACATGTCAACATCTTGCTGTTTATGGGCTTCATGACCCGGCCGGGATTTGCCATCATCACACAGT
GGTGTGAGGGCTCCAGCCTCTACCATCACCTGCATGTGGCCGACACACGCTTCGACATGGTCCAGCTCAT
CGACGTGGCCCGGCAGACTGCCCAGGGCATGGACTACCTCCATGCCAAGAACATCATCCACCGAGATCTC
AAGTCTAACAACATCTTCCTACATGAGGGGCTCACGGTGAAGATCGGTGACTTTGGCTTGGCCACAGTGA
AGACTCGATGGAGCGGGGCCCAGCCCTTGGAGCAGCCCTCAGGATCTGTGCTGTGGATGGCAGCTGAGGT
GATCCGTATGCAGGACCCGAACCCCTACAGCTTCCAGTCAGACGTCTATGCCTACGGGGTTGTGCTCTAC
GAGCTTATGACTGGCTCACTGCCTTACAGCCACATTGGCTGCCGTGACCAGATTATCTTTATGGTGGGCC
GTGGCTATCTGTCCCCGGACCTCAGCAAAATCTCCAGCAACTGCCCCAAGGCCATGCGGCGCCTGCTGTC
TGACTGCCTCAAGTTCCAGCGGGAGGAGCGGCCCCTCTTCCCCCAGATCCTGGCCACAATTGAGCTGCTG
CAACGGTCACTCCCCAAGATTGAGCGGAGTGCCTCGGAACCCTCCTTGCACCGCACCCAGGCCGATGAGT
TGCCTGCCTGCCTACTCAGCGCAGCCCGCCTTGTGCCTTGATTGCCAACTTTCTTGTACAAAGTTGGCAT
TATAAGAAAGCATTGCTTATCAATTTGTTGCAACGAACAGGTCACTATCAGTCAAAATAAAATCATTATT
TGCCATCCAGCTGATATCCCCTATAGTGAGTCGTATTACATGGTCATAGCTGTTTCCTGGCAGCTCTGGC
CCGTGTCTCAAAATCTCTGATGTTACATTGCACAAGATAAAAATATATCATCATGCCTCCTCTAGACCAG
CCAGGACAGAAATGCCTCGACTTCGCTGCTACCCAAGGTTGCCGGGTGACGCACACCGTGGAAACGGATG
AAGGCACGAACCCAGTGGACATAAGCCTGTTCGGTTCGTAAGCTGTAATGCAAGTAGCGTATGCGCTCAC
GCAACTGGTCCAGAACCTTGACCGAACGCAGCGGTGGTAACGGCGCAGTGGCGGTTTTCATGGCTTGTTA
TGACTGTTTTTTTGGGGTACAGTCTATGCCTCGGGCATCCAAGCAGCAAGCGCGTTACGCCGTGGGTCGA
TGTTTGATGTTATGGAGCAGCAACGATGTTACGCAGCAGGGCAGTCGCCCTAAAACAAAGTTAAACATTA
TGAGGGAAGCGGTGATCGCCGAAGTATCGACTCAACTATCAGAGGTAGTTGGCGTCATCGAGCGCCATCT
CGAACCGACGTTGCTGGCCGTACATTTGTACGGCTCCGCAGTGGATGGCGGCCTGAAGCCACACAGTGAT
ATTGATTTGCTGGTTACGGTGACCGTAAGGCTTGATGAAACAACGCGGCGAGCTTTGATCAACGACCTTT
TGGAAACTTCGGCTTCCCCTGGAGAGAGCGAGATTCTCCGCGCTGTAGAAGTCACCATTGTTGTGCACGA
CGACATCATTCCGTGGCGTTATCCAGCTAAGCGCGAACTGCAATTTGGAGAATGGCAGCGCAATGACATT
CTTGCAGGTATCTTCGAGCCAGCCACGATCGACATTGATCTGGCTATCTTGCTGACAAAAGCAAGAGAAC
ATAGCGTTGCCTTGGTAGGTCCAGCGGCGGAGGAACTCTTTGATCCGGTTCCTGAACAGGATCTATTTGA
GGCGCTAAATGAAACCTTAACGCTATGGAACTCGCCGCCCGACTGGGCTGGCGATGAGCGAAATGTAGTG
CTTACGTTGTCCCGCATTTGGTACAGCGCAGTAACCGGCAAAATCGCGCCGAAGGATGTCGCTGCCGACT
GGGCAATGGAGCGCCTGCCGGCCCAGTATCAGCCCGTCATACTTGAAGCTAGACAGGCTTATCTTGGACA
AGAAGAAGATCGCTTGGCCTCGCGCGCAGATCAGTTGGAAGAATTTGTCCACTACGTGAAAGGCGAGATC
ACCAAGGTAGTCGGCAAATAACCCTCGAGCCACCCATGACCAAAATCCCTTAACGTGAGTTACGCGTCGT
TCCACTGAGCGTCAGACCCCGTAGAAAAGATCAAAGGATCTTCTTGAGATCCTTTTTTTCTGCGCGTAAT
CTGCTGCTTGCAAACAAAAAAACCACCGCTACCAGCGGTGGTTTGTTTGCCGGATCAAGAGCTACCAACT
CTTTTTCCGAAGGTAACTGGCTTCAGCAGAGCGCAGATACCAAATACTGTTCTTCTAGTGTAGCCGTAGT
TAGGCCACCACTTCAAGAACTCTGTAGCACCGCCTACATACCTCGCTCTGCTAATCCTGTTACCAGTGGC
TGCTGCCAGTGGCGATAAGTCGTGTCTTACCGGGTTGGACTCAAGACGATAGTTACCGGATAAGGCGCAG
CGGTCGGGCTGAACGGGGGGTTCGTGCACACAGCCCAGCTTGGAGCGAACGACCTACACCGAACTGAGAT
ACCTACAGCGTGAGCTATGAGAAAGCGCCACGCTTCCCGAAGGGAGAAAGGCGGACAGGTATCCGGTAAG
CGGCAGGGTCGGAACAGGAGAGCGCACGAGGGAGCTTCCAGGGGGAAACGCCTGGTATCTTTATAGTCCT
GTCGGGTTTCGCCACCTCTGACTTGAGCGTCGATTTTTGTGATGCTCGTCAGGGGGGCGGAGCCTATGGA
AAAACGCCAGCAACGCGGCCTTTTTACGGTTCCTGGCCTTTTGCTGGCCTTTTGCTCACATGTT
