>Addgene plasmid #82811 | pDONR223_ARAF_p.V145L | depositor partial sequence | sequence record 157537 | Insert sequence
ATGGAGCCACCACGGGGCCCCCCTGCCAATGGGGCCGAGCCATCCCGGGCAGTGGGCACCGTCAAAGTAT
ACCTGCCCAACAAGCAACGCACGGTGGTGACTGTCCGGGATGGCATGAGTGTCTACGACTCTCTAGACAA
GGCCCTGAAGGTGCGGGGTCTAAATCAGGACTGCTGTGTGGTCTACCGACTCATCAAGGGACGAAAGACG
GTCACTGCCTGGGACACAGCCATTGCTCCCCTGGATGGCGAGGAGCTCATTGTCGAGGTCCTTGAAGATG
TCCCGCTGACCATGCACAATTTTGTACGGAAGACCTTCTTCAGCCTGGCGTTCTGTGACTTCTGCCTTAA
GTTTCTGTTCCATGGCTTCCGTTGCCAAACCTGTGGCTACAAGTTCCACCAGCATTGTTCCTCCAAGGTC
CCCACAGTCTGTCTTGACATGAGTACCAACCGCCAACAGTTCTACCACAGTGTCCAGGATTTGTCCGGAG
GCTCCAGACAGCATGAGGCTCCCTCGAACCGCCCCCTGAATGAGTTGCTAACCCCCCAGGGTCCCAGCCC
CCGCACCCAGCACTGTGACCCGGAGCACTTCCCCTTCCCTGCCCCAGCCAATGCCCCCCTACAGCGCATC
CGCTCCACGTCCACTCCCAACGTCCATATGGTCAGCACCACGGCCCCCATGGACTCCAACCTCATCCAGC
TCACTGGCCAGAGTTTCAGCACTGATGCTGCCGGTAGTAGAGGAGGTAGTGATGGAACCCCCCGGGGGAG
CCCCAGCCCAGCCAGCGTGTCCTCGGGGAGGAAGTCCCCACATTCCAAGTCACCAGCAGAGCAGCGCGAG
CGGAAGTCCTTGGCCGATGACAAGAAGAAAGTGAAGAACCTGGGGTACCGGGACTCAGGCTATTACTGGG
AGGTACCACCCAGTGAGGTGCAGCTGCTGAAGAGGATCGGGACGGGCTCGTTTGGCACCGTGTTTCGAGG
GCGGTGGCATGGCGATGTGGCCGTGAAGGTGCTCAAGGTGTCCCAGCCCACAGCTGAGCAGGCCCAGGCT
TTCAAGAATGAGATGCAGGTGCTCAGGAAGACGCGACATGTCAACATCTTGCTGTTTATGGGCTTCATGA
CCCGGCCGGGATTTGCCATCATCACACAGTGGTGTGAGGGCTCCAGCCTCTACCATCACCTGCATGTGGC
CGACACACGCTTCGACATGGTCCAGCTCATCGACGTGGCCCGGCAGACTGCCCAGGGCATGGACTACCTC
CATGCCAAGAACATCATCCACCGAGATCTCAAGTCTAACAACATCTTCCTACATGAGGGGCTCACGGTGA
AGATCGGTGACTTTGGCTTGGCCACAGTGAAGACTCGATGGAGCGGGGCCCAGCCCTTGGAGCAGCCCTC
AGGATCTGTGCTGTGGATGGCAGCTGAGGTGATCCGTATGCAGGACCCGAACCCCTACAGCTTCCAGTCA
GACGTCTATGCCTACGGGGTTGTGCTCTACGAGCTTATGACTGGCTCACTGCCTTACAGCCACATTGGCT
GCCGTGACCAGATTATCTTTATGGTGGGCCGTGGCTATCTGTCCCCGGACCTCAGCAAAATCTCCAGCAA
CTGCCCCAAGGCCATGCGGCGCCTGCTGTCTGACTGCCTCAAGTTCCAGCGGGAGGAGCGGCCCCTCTTC
CCCCAGATCCTGGCCACAATTGAGCTGCTGCAACGGTCACTCCCCAAGATTGAGCGGAGTGCCTCGGAAC
CCTCCTTGCACCGCACCCAGGCCGATGAGTTGCCTGCCTGCCTACTCAGCGCAGCCCGCCTTGTGCCTTA
G
